Addgene plasmid #227418: YEE-NG-CBE
Purpose: C-to-T base editing in mammalian cells
Depositing lab: Yang Sun. Depositing organization: Stanford University. Publication: Efficient Rescue of Retinal Degeneration in Pde6a Mice by Engineered Base Editing and Prime Editing. Liu Z, Chen S, Davis AE, Lo CH, Wang Q, Li T, Ning K, Zhang Q, Zhao J, Wang S, Sun Y. Adv Sci (Weinh). 2024 Sep 19:e2405628. doi: 10.1002/advs.202405628. PubMed 39297417.
Backbone
  Vector backbone: pCMV
  Total vector size (bp): 8961
  Vector type: Mammalian Expression, CRISPR
Growth in bacteria
  Bacterial resistance: Ampicillin, 100 μg/mL
  Growth temperature: 37°C
  Growth strain: DH5alpha
  Copy number: High Copy
Gene/Insert
  Gene/Insert name: rA1-YEE-nSpCas9-NG-2xUGI
  Species: H. sapiens (human)
  Insert size (bp): 5300
  Entrez Gene: AICDA (a.k.a. AID, ARP2, CDA2, HEL-S-284, HIGM2)
  Promoter: CMV
  Cloning method: Gibson Cloning
  Sequencing primers: 5′ T7; 3′ BGHR
Terms and licenses: Academic/Nonprofit Terms; Industry Terms: Not Available to Industry
How to cite: YEE-NG-CBE was a gift from Yang Sun (Addgene plasmid # 227418 ; http://n2t.net/addgene:227418 ; RRID:Addgene_227418)
