[The description below was written by a language model from this plasmid's Addgene catalogue record and pLannotate feature annotations shown in this document.]
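Description:
YEE-NG-CBE is an 8,961 bp mammalian expression plasmid on a pCMV backbone that encodes a cytosine base editor for C-to-T editing in mammalian cells. It is propagated in E. coli as a high-copy plasmid through a ColE1/pUC-type origin and selected with ampicillin via the β-lactamase gene. Small remnants of lac regulatory sequences, a pBluescript polylinker, an SV40 promoter fragment and a pBR322 bom fragment are backbone leftovers with no evident role. No mammalian selection marker is annotated, which fits transient transfection use.

The payload, about 5.3 kb, is a single fusion open reading frame driven by the CMV enhancer and immediate-early promoter and terminated by the bovine growth hormone polyadenylation signal. A T7 promoter sits just upstream of the coding region and also serves as a sequencing primer site. The fusion begins with rat APOBEC1 cytidine deaminase; "YEE" in the name indicates an engineered deaminase variant, though the record does not list the substitutions. This is followed by a Streptococcus pyogenes Cas9 carrying the D10A change, which the insert name identifies as a nickase of the NG variant, implying relaxed PAM recognition. The insert name specifies two copies of the phage PBS2 uracil glycosylase inhibitor (UGI), which blocks excision of the deaminated uracil intermediate so that editing resolves to T. The feature table annotates only one UGI copy, but an unannotated gap precedes it.

The catalogue lists the species as human and links the AICDA gene, whereas the sequence annotation identifies the deaminase as rat APOBEC1, consistent with "rA1" in the insert name. No guide RNA cassette is annotated, so the guide must be supplied separately. The associated publication applied engineered base and prime editing to a Pde6a mouse model of retinal degeneration.
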