Features (pLannotate 1.2.2; 18 found; start..end, strand, type, name):
    132..335     +  promoter       CMV promoter: human cytomegalovirus (CMV) immediate early promoter
    377..395     +  promoter       T7 promoter: promoter for bacteriophage T7 RNA polymerase
    466..1149    +  CDS            Apobec1: ABEC1_RAT - Experimental evidence at protein level: Swiss-Prot protein existence level 1. Catalytic component of the apolipoprotein B mRNA editing enzyme complex which is responsible for the postranscriptional editing of a CAA codon for Gln to a UAA codon for stop in the APOB mRNA. May also play a role in the epigenetic regulation of gene expression by participating in DNA demethylation. From Rattus norvegicus (Rat).
   1246..2847    +  CDS            dCas9(N): N-terminal portion of catalytically inactive Streptococcus pyogenes dCas9 carrying the D10A mutation (Zetsche et al., 2015)
   2848..5342    +  CDS            Cas9(C) (fragment): C-terminal portion of Streptococcus pyogenes Cas9 (Zetsche et al., 2015)
   5656..5904    +  CDS            UGI: UNGI_BPPB2 - Experimental evidence at protein level: Swiss-Prot protein existence level 1. This protein binds specifically and reversibly to the host uracil-DNA glycosylase, preventing removal of uracil residues from PBS2 DNA by the host uracil-excision repair system. From Bacillus phage PBS2 (Bacteriophage PBS2).
   6022..6246    +  polyA_signal   bGH poly(A) signal: bovine growth hormone polyadenylation signal
   6250..6271    +  promoter       SV40 promoter (fragment): SV40 enhancer and early promoter
   6276..6292    +  misc_feature   MCS (fragment): pBluescript multiple cloning site
   6341..6357    -  protein_bind   lac operator: The lac repressor binds to the lac operator to inhibit transcription in E. coli. This inhibition can be relieved by adding lactose or isopropyl-β-D-thiogalactopyranoside (IPTG). lac repressor encoded by lacI
   6365..6395    -  promoter       lac promoter: promoter for the E. coli lac operon
   6410..6431    -  protein_bind   CAP binding site: CAP binding activates transcription in the presence of cAMP. E. coli catabolite activator protein
   6444..6536    -  CDS            lacI (fragment): lac repressor; lacI; The lac repressor binds to the lac operator to inhibit transcription in E. coli. This inhibition can be relieved by adding lactose or isopropyl-β-D-thiogalactopyranoside (IPTG).
   6719..7307    -  rep_origin     ori: high-copy-number ColE1/pMB1/pBR322/pUC origin of replication
   7478..8338    -  CDS            AmpR: β-lactamase; bla; confers resistance to ampicillin, carbenicillin, and related antibiotics
   8339..8443    -  promoter       AmpR promoter: bla
   8514..8558    -  misc_feature   bom (fragment): basis of mobility region from pBR322
   8713..131     +  enhancer       CMV enhancer (across the origin): human cytomegalovirus immediate early enhancer
>Addgene plasmid #227418 | YEE-NG-CBE | addgene full sequence | sequence record 450077 | Addgene NGS Result
ATATGCCAAGTACGCCCCCTATTGACGTCAATGACGGTAAATGGCCCGCCTGGCATTATGCCCAGTACAT
GACCTTATGGGACTTTCCTACTTGGCAGTACATCTACGTATTAGTCATCGCTATTACCATGGTGATGCGG
TTTTGGCAGTACATCAATGGGCGTGGATAGCGGTTTGACTCACGGGGATTTCCAAGTCTCCACCCCATTG
ACGTCAATGGGAGTTTGTTTTGGCACCAAAATCAACGGGACTTTCCAAAATGTCGTAACAACTCCGCCCC
ATTGACGCAAATGGGCGGTAGGCGTGTACGGTGGGAGGTCTATATAAGCAGAGCTGGTTTAGTGAACCGT
CAGATCCGCTAGAGATCCGCGGCCGCTAATACGACTCACTATAGGGAGAGCCGCCACCATGAAACGGACA
GCCGACGGAAGCGAGTTCGAGTCACCAAAGAAGAAGCGGAAAGTCTCCTCAGAGACTGGGCCTGTCGCCG
TCGATCCAACCCTGCGCCGCCGGATTGAACCTCACGAGTTTGAAGTGTTCTTTGACCCCCGGGAGCTGAG
AAAGGAGACATGCCTGCTGTACGAGATCAACTGGGGAGGCAGGCACTCCATCTGGAGGCACACCTCTCAG
AACACAAATAAGCACGTGGAGGTGAACTTCATCGAGAAGTTTACCACAGAGCGGTACTTCTGCCCCAATA
CCAGATGTAGCATCACATGGTTTCTGAGCTATTCCCCTTGCGGAGAGTGTAGCAGGGCCATCACCGAGTT
CCTGTCCAGATATCCACACGTGACACTGTTTATCTACATCGCCAGGCTGTATCACCACGCAGACCCAGAG
AATAGGCAGGGCCTGGAGGATCTGATCAGCTCCGGCGTGACCATCCAGATCATGACAGAGCAGGAGTCCG
GCTACTGCTGGCGGAACTTCGTGAATTATTCTCCTAGCAACGAGGCCCACTGGCCTAGGTACCCACACCT
GTGGGTGCGCCTGTACGTGCTGGAGCTGTATTGCATCATCCTGGGCCTGCCCCCTTGTCTGAATATCCTG
CGGAGAAAGCAGCCCCAGCTGACCTTCTTTACAATCGCCCTGCAGTCTTGTCACTATCAGAGGCTGCCAC
CCCACATCCTGTGGGCCACAGGCCTGAAGTCTGGAGGATCTAGCGGAGGATCCTCTGGCAGCGAGACACC
AGGAACAAGCGAGTCAGCAACACCAGAGAGCAGTGGCGGCAGCAGCGGCGGCAGCGACAAGAAGTACAGC
ATCGGCCTGGCCATCGGCACCAACTCTGTGGGCTGGGCCGTGATCACCGACGAGTACAAGGTGCCCAGCA
AGAAATTCAAGGTGCTGGGCAACACCGACCGGCACAGCATCAAGAAGAACCTGATCGGAGCCCTGCTGTT
CGACAGCGGCGAAACAGCCGAGGCCACCCGGCTGAAGAGAACCGCCAGAAGAAGATACACCAGACGGAAG
AACCGGATCTGCTATCTGCAAGAGATCTTCAGCAACGAGATGGCCAAGGTGGACGACAGCTTCTTCCACA
GACTGGAAGAGTCCTTCCTGGTGGAAGAGGATAAGAAGCACGAGCGGCACCCCATCTTCGGCAACATCGT
GGACGAGGTGGCCTACCACGAGAAGTACCCCACCATCTACCACCTGAGAAAGAAACTGGTGGACAGCACC
GACAAGGCCGACCTGCGGCTGATCTATCTGGCCCTGGCCCACATGATCAAGTTCCGGGGCCACTTCCTGA
TCGAGGGCGACCTGAACCCCGACAACAGCGACGTGGACAAGCTGTTCATCCAGCTGGTGCAGACCTACAA
CCAGCTGTTCGAGGAAAACCCCATCAACGCCAGCGGCGTGGACGCCAAGGCCATCCTGTCTGCCAGACTG
AGCAAGAGCAGACGGCTGGAAAATCTGATCGCCCAGCTGCCCGGCGAGAAGAAGAATGGCCTGTTCGGAA
ACCTGATTGCCCTGAGCCTGGGCCTGACCCCCAACTTCAAGAGCAACTTCGACCTGGCCGAGGATGCCAA
ACTGCAGCTGAGCAAGGACACCTACGACGACGACCTGGACAACCTGCTGGCCCAGATCGGCGACCAGTAC
GCCGACCTGTTTCTGGCCGCCAAGAACCTGTCCGACGCCATCCTGCTGAGCGACATCCTGAGAGTGAACA
CCGAGATCACCAAGGCCCCCCTGAGCGCCTCTATGATCAAGAGATACGACGAGCACCACCAGGACCTGAC
CCTGCTGAAAGCTCTCGTGCGGCAGCAGCTGCCTGAGAAGTACAAAGAGATTTTCTTCGACCAGAGCAAG
AACGGCTACGCCGGCTACATTGACGGCGGAGCCAGCCAGGAAGAGTTCTACAAGTTCATCAAGCCCATCC
TGGAAAAGATGGACGGCACCGAGGAACTGCTCGTGAAGCTGAACAGAGAGGACCTGCTGCGGAAGCAGCG
GACCTTCGACAACGGCAGCATCCCCCACCAGATCCACCTGGGAGAGCTGCACGCCATTCTGCGGCGGCAG
GAAGATTTTTACCCATTCCTGAAGGACAACCGGGAAAAGATCGAGAAGATCCTGACCTTCCGCATCCCCT
ACTACGTGGGCCCTCTGGCCAGGGGAAACAGCAGATTCGCCTGGATGACCAGAAAGAGCGAGGAAACCAT
CACCCCCTGGAACTTCGAGGAAGTGGTGGACAAGGGCGCTTCCGCCCAGAGCTTCATCGAGCGGATGACC
AACTTCGATAAGAACCTGCCCAACGAGAAGGTGCTGCCCAAGCACAGCCTGCTGTACGAGTACTTCACCG
TGTATAACGAGCTGACCAAAGTGAAATACGTGACCGAGGGAATGAGAAAGCCCGCCTTCCTGAGCGGCGA
GCAGAAAAAGGCCATCGTGGACCTGCTGTTCAAGACCAACCGGAAAGTGACCGTGAAGCAGCTGAAAGAG
GACTACTTCAAGAAAATCGAGTGCTTCGACTCCGTGGAAATCTCCGGCGTGGAAGATCGGTTCAACGCCT
CCCTGGGCACATACCACGATCTGCTGAAAATTATCAAGGACAAGGACTTCCTGGACAATGAGGAAAACGA
GGACATTCTGGAAGATATCGTGCTGACCCTGACACTGTTTGAGGACAGAGAGATGATCGAGGAACGGCTG
AAAACCTATGCCCACCTGTTCGACGACAAAGTGATGAAGCAGCTGAAGCGGCGGAGATACACCGGCTGGG
GCAGGCTGAGCCGGAAGCTGATCAACGGCATCCGGGACAAGCAGTCCGGCAAGACAATCCTGGATTTCCT
GAAGTCCGACGGCTTCGCCAACAGAAACTTCATGCAGCTGATCCACGACGACAGCCTGACCTTTAAAGAG
GACATCCAGAAAGCCCAGGTGTCCGGCCAGGGCGATAGCCTGCACGAGCACATTGCCAATCTGGCCGGCA
GCCCCGCCATTAAGAAGGGCATCCTGCAGACAGTGAAGGTGGTGGACGAGCTCGTGAAAGTGATGGGCCG
GCACAAGCCCGAGAACATCGTGATCGAAATGGCCAGAGAGAACCAGACCACCCAGAAGGGACAGAAGAAC
AGCCGCGAGAGAATGAAGCGGATCGAAGAGGGCATCAAAGAGCTGGGCAGCCAGATCCTGAAAGAACACC
CCGTGGAAAACACCCAGCTGCAGAACGAGAAGCTGTACCTGTACTACCTGCAGAATGGGCGGGATATGTA
CGTGGACCAGGAACTGGACATCAACCGGCTGTCCGACTACGATGTGGACCATATCGTGCCTCAGAGCTTT
CTGAAGGACGACTCCATCGACAACAAGGTGCTGACCAGAAGCGACAAGAACCGGGGCAAGAGCGACAACG
TGCCCTCCGAAGAGGTCGTGAAGAAGATGAAGAACTACTGGCGGCAGCTGCTGAACGCCAAGCTGATTAC
CCAGAGAAAGTTCGACAATCTGACCAAGGCCGAGAGAGGCGGCCTGAGCGAACTGGATAAGGCCGGCTTC
ATCAAGAGACAGCTGGTGGAAACCCGGCAGATCACAAAGCACGTGGCACAGATCCTGGACTCCCGGATGA
ACACTAAGTACGACGAGAATGACAAGCTGATCCGGGAAGTGAAAGTGATCACCCTGAAGTCCAAGCTGGT
GTCCGATTTCCGGAAGGATTTCCAGTTTTACAAAGTGCGCGAGATCAACAACTACCACCACGCCCACGAC
GCCTACCTGAACGCCGTCGTGGGAACCGCCCTGATCAAAAAGTACCCTAAGCTGGAAAGCGAGTTCGTGT
ACGGCGACTACAAGGTGTACGACGTGCGGAAGATGATCGCCAAGAGCGAGCAGGAAATCGGCAAGGCTAC
CGCCAAGTACTTCTTCTACAGCAACATCATGAACTTTTTCAAGACCGAGATTACCCTGGCCAACGGCGAG
ATCCGGAAGCGGCCTCTGATCGAGACAAACGGCGAAACCGGGGAGATCGTGTGGGATAAGGGCCGGGATT
TTGCCACCGTGCGGAAAGTGCTGAGCATGCCCCAAGTGAATATCGTGAAAAAGACCGAGGTGCAGACAGG
CGGCTTCAGCAAAGAGTCTATCAGGCCCAAGAGGAACAGCGATAAGCTGATCGCCAGAAAGAAGGACTGG
GACCCTAAGAAGTACGGCGGCTTCGTCAGCCCCACCGTGGCCTATTCTGTGCTGGTGGTGGCCAAAGTGG
AAAAGGGCAAGTCCAAGAAACTGAAGAGTGTGAAAGAGCTGCTGGGGATCACCATCATGGAAAGAAGCAG
CTTCGAGAAGAATCCCATCGACTTTCTGGAAGCCAAGGGCTACAAAGAAGTGAAAAAGGACCTGATCATC
AAGCTGCCTAAGTACTCCCTGTTCGAGCTGGAAAACGGCCGGAAGAGAATGCTGGCCTCTGCCAGATTCC
TGCAGAAGGGAAACGAACTGGCCCTGCCCTCCAAATATGTGAACTTCCTGTACCTGGCCAGCCACTATGA
GAAGCTGAAGGGCTCCCCCGAGGATAATGAGCAGAAACAGCTGTTTGTGGAACAGCACAAGCACTACCTG
GACGAGATCATCGAGCAGATCAGCGAGTTCTCCAAGAGAGTGATCCTGGCCGACGCTAATCTGGACAAAG
TGCTGTCCGCCTACAACAAGCACCGGGATAAGCCCATCAGAGAGCAGGCCGAGAATATCATCCACCTGTT
TACCCTGACCAATCTGGGAGCCCCTAGGGCCTTCAAGTACTTTGACACCACCATCGACCGGAAGGTGTAC
AGGAGCACCAAAGAGGTGCTGGACGCCACCCTGATCCACCAGAGCATCACCGGCCTGTACGAGACACGGA
TCGACCTGTCTCAGCTGGGAGGTGACAGCGGCGGGAGCGGCGGGAGCGGGGGGAGCACTAATCTGAGCGA
CATCATTGAGAAGGAGACTGGGAAACAGCTGGTCATTCAGGAGTCCATCCTGATGCTGCCTGAGGAGGTG
GAGGAAGTGATCGGCAACAAGCCAGAGTCTGACATCCTGGTGCACACCGCCTACGACGAGTCCACAGATG
AGAATGTGATGCTGCTGACCTCTGACGCCCCCGAGTATAAGCCTTGGGCCCTGGTCATCCAGGATTCTAA
CGGCGAGAATAAGATCAAGATGCTGAGCGGAGGATCCGGAGGATCTGGAGGCAGCACCAACCTGTCTGAC
ATCATCGAGAAGGAGACAGGCAAGCAGCTGGTCATCCAGGAGAGCATCCTGATGCTGCCCGAAGAAGTCG
AAGAAGTGATCGGAAACAAGCCTGAGAGCGATATCCTGGTCCATACCGCCTACGACGAGAGTACCGACGA
AAATGTGATGCTGCTGACATCCGACGCCCCAGAGTATAAGCCCTGGGCTCTGGTCATCCAGGATTCCAAC
GGAGAGAACAAAATCAAAATGCTGTCTGGCGGCTCAAAAAGAACCGCCGACGGCAGCGAATTCGAGCCCA
AGAAGAAGAGGAAAGTCTAACCGGTCATCATCACCATCACCATTGAGTTTAAACCCGCTGATCAGCCTCG
ACTGTGCCTTCTAGTTGCCAGCCATCTGTTGTTTGCCCCTCCCCCGTGCCTTCCTTGACCCTGGAAGGTG
CCACTCCCACTGTCCTTTCCTAATAAAATGAGGAAATTGCATCGCATTGTCTGAGTAGGTGTCATTCTAT
TCTGGGGGGTGGGGTGGGGCAGGACAGCAAGGGGGAGGATTGGGAAGACAATAGCAGGCATGCTGGGGAT
GCGGTGGGCTCTATGGCTTCTGAGGCGGAAAGAACCAGCTGGGGCTCGATACCGTCGACCTCTAGCTAGA
GCTTGGCGTAATCATGGTCATAGCTGTTTCCTGTGTGAAATTGTTATCCGCTCACAATTCCACACAACAT
ACGAGCCGGAAGCATAAAGTGTAAAGCCTAGGGTGCCTAATGAGTGAGCTAACTCACATTAATTGCGTTG
CGCTCACTGCCCGCTTTCCAGTCGGGAAACCTGTCGTGCCAGCTGCATTAATGAATCGGCCAACGCGCGG
GGAGAGGCGGTTTGCGTATTGGGCGCTCTTCCGCTTCCTCGCTCACTGACTCGCTGCGCTCGGTCGTTCG
GCTGCGGCGAGCGGTATCAGCTCACTCAAAGGCGGTAATACGGTTATCCACAGAATCAGGGGATAACGCA
GGAAAGAACATGTGAGCAAAAGGCCAGCAAAAGGCCAGGAACCGTAAAAAGGCCGCGTTGCTGGCGTTTT
TCCATAGGCTCCGCCCCCCTGACGAGCATCACAAAAATCGACGCTCAAGTCAGAGGTGGCGAAACCCGAC
AGGACTATAAAGATACCAGGCGTTTCCCCCTGGAAGCTCCCTCGTGCGCTCTCCTGTTCCGACCCTGCCG
CTTACCGGATACCTGTCCGCCTTTCTCCCTTCGGGAAGCGTGGCGCTTTCTCATAGCTCACGCTGTAGGT
ATCTCAGTTCGGTGTAGGTCGTTCGCTCCAAGCTGGGCTGTGTGCACGAACCCCCCGTTCAGCCCGACCG
CTGCGCCTTATCCGGTAACTATCGTCTTGAGTCCAACCCGGTAAGACACGACTTATCGCCACTGGCAGCA
GCCACTGGTAACAGGATTAGCAGAGCGAGGTATGTAGGCGGTGCTACAGAGTTCTTGAAGTGGTGGCCTA
ACTACGGCTACACTAGAAGAACAGTATTTGGTATCTGCGCTCTGCTGAAGCCAGTTACCTTCGGAAAAAG
AGTTGGTAGCTCTTGATCCGGCAAACAAACCACCGCTGGTAGCGGTGGTTTTTTTGTTTGCAAGCAGCAG
ATTACGCGCAGAAAAAAAGGATCTCAAGAAGATCCTTTGATCTTTTCTACGGGGTCTGACACTCAGTGGA
ACGAAAACTCACGTTAAGGGATTTTGGTCATGAGATTATCAAAAAGGATCTTCACCTAGATCCTTTTAAA
TTAAAAATGAAGTTTTAAATCAATCTAAAGTATATATGAGTAAACTTGGTCTGACAGTTACCAATGCTTA
ATCAGTGAGGCACCTATCTCAGCGATCTGTCTATTTCGTTCATCCATAGTTGCCTGACTCCCCGTCGTGT
AGATAACTACGATACGGGAGGGCTTACCATCTGGCCCCAGTGCTGCAATGATACCGCGAGACCCACGCTC
ACCGGCTCCAGATTTATCAGCAATAAACCAGCCAGCCGGAAGGGCCGAGCGCAGAAGTGGTCCTGCAACT
TTATCCGCCTCCATCCAGTCTATTAATTGTTGCCGGGAAGCTAGAGTAAGTAGTTCGCCAGTTAATAGTT
TGCGCAACGTTGTTGCCATTGCTACAGGCATCGTGGTGTCACGCTCGTCGTTTGGTATGGCTTCATTCAG
CTCCGGTTCCCAACGATCAAGGCGAGTTACATGATCCCCCATGTTGTGCAAAAAAGCGGTTAGCTCCTTC
GGTCCTCCGATCGTTGTCAGAAGTAAGTTGGCCGCAGTGTTATCACTCATGGTTATGGCAGCACTGCATA
ATTCTCTTACTGTCATGCCATCCGTAAGATGCTTTTCTGTGACTGGTGAGTACTCAACCAAGTCATTCTG
AGAATAGTGTATGCGGCGACCGAGTTGCTCTTGCCCGGCGTCAATACGGGATAATACCGCGCCACATAGC
AGAACTTTAAAAGTGCTCATCATTGGAAAACGTTCTTCGGGGCGAAAACTCTCAAGGATCTTACCGCTGT
TGAGATCCAGTTCGATGTAACCCACTCGTGCACCCAACTGATCTTCAGCATCTTTTACTTTCACCAGCGT
TTCTGGGTGAGCAAAAACAGGAAGGCAAAATGCCGCAAAAAAGGGAATAAGGGCGACACGGAAATGTTGA
ATACTCATACTCTTCCTTTTTCAATATTATTGAAGCATTTATCAGGGTTATTGTCTCATGAGCGGATACA
TATTTGAATGTATTTAGAAAAATAAACAAATAGGGGTTCCGCGCACATTTCCCCGAAAAGTGCCACCTGA
CGTCGACGGATCGGGAGATCGATCTCCCGATCCCCTAGGGTCGACTCTCAGTACAATCTGCTCTGATGCC
GCATAGTTAAGCCAGTATCTGCTCCCTGCTTGTGTGTTGGAGGTCGCTGAGTAGTGCGCGAGCAAAATTT
AAGCTACAACAAGGCAAGGCTTGACCGACAATTGCATGAAGAATCTGCTTAGGGTTAGGCGTTTTGCGCT
GCTTCGCGATGTACGGGCCAGATATACGCGTTGACATTGATTATTGACTAGTTATTAATAGTAATCAATT
ACGGGGTCATTAGTTCATAGCCCATATATGGAGTTCCGCGTTACATAACTTACGGTAAATGGCCCGCCTG
GCTGACCGCCCAACGACCCCCGCCCATTGACGTCAATAATGACGTATGTTCCCATAGTAACGCCAATAGG
GACTTTCCATTGACGTCAATGGGTGGAGTATTTACGGTAAACTGCCCACTTGGCAGTACATCAAGTGTAT
C
